Addgene plasmid #237610: pHIV-LacZ-SapI
Purpose: (Empty Backbone) Destination vector for complete TCR library
Depositing lab: Michael Birnbaum. Depositing organization: Massachusetts Institute of Technology. Publication: Scalable TCR synthesis and screening enable antigen reactivity mapping in vitiligo. Gaglione SA, Mukkamala RS, Krishna C, Smith BE, Wadsworth MH 2nd, Jelinsky SA, Perez CR, Schmidt-Hong L, Katz EL, Gellatly KJ, Ali LR, Shen J, Holec PV, Zhao QH, Chan AO, Xu EJK, Kravarik KM, Guzova JA, Dobson CS, Singh H, Garber M, Dougan M, Dougan SK, Harris JE, Winkler A, Birnbaum ME. Immunity. 2026 Feb 10;59(2):477-493.e9. doi: 10.1016/j.immuni.2026.01.001. Epub 2026 Jan 28. PubMed 41610844.
Backbone
  Vector backbone: pHIV
  Backbone manufacturer: Addgene Plasmid #21373
  Vector type: Lentiviral
Growth in bacteria
  Bacterial resistance: Ampicillin, 100 μg/mL
  Growth temperature: 30°C
  Growth strain: NEB Stable
  Copy number: High Copy
Gene/Insert
  Cloning method: Golden Gate
Terms and licenses: Academic/Nonprofit Terms; Industry Terms: Not Available to Industry
Depositor comments: Please visit https://doi.org/10.1101/2025.04.24.649726 for bioRxiv preprint.
How to cite: pHIV-LacZ-SapI was a gift from Michael Birnbaum (Addgene plasmid # 237610 ; http://n2t.net/addgene:237610 ; RRID:Addgene_237610)
