[The description below was written by a language model from this plasmid's Addgene catalogue record and pLannotate feature annotations shown in this document.]
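Description:
pHIV-LacZ-SapI is an empty lentiviral destination vector built on the pHIV backbone and intended to receive a complete T-cell receptor (TCR) library by Golden Gate assembly. In bacteria it is maintained through a high-copy ColE1/pUC-type origin and selected with ampicillin via the β-lactamase gene and its native promoter. The record lists a recombination-tolerant E. coli strain as the propagation host, which is typical for plasmids carrying repeated LTR sequences.

The viral portion has a CMV enhancer/promoter fused to a truncated HIV-1 5' LTR, so that the genomic RNA is transcribed in packaging cells. This is followed by the Ψ packaging signal with an adjoining gag fragment, the Rev response element for Rev-dependent nuclear export, and the cPPT/CTS. Downstream, the human EF-1α promoter provides strong constitutive expression in transduced mammalian cells. In place of a transgene it is followed by a bacterial lacZα stuffer cassette comprising a CAP binding site, lac promoter and operator, a pUC-type multiple cloning site and a lacZα fragment. The plasmid name and cloning method imply that SapI type IIS sites flank this stuffer, although the feature tables do not annotate them. Replacing the cassette with TCR inserts would allow blue/white discrimination of recombinant from parental clones. A WPRE sits after the cloning position to enhance transcript expression, followed by nef-derived sequence and the second truncated LTR.

No fluorescent reporter or mammalian selection marker is annotated. The depositor and sequencing-derived records differ by only two nucleotides in length and give identical feature sets. The associated work concerns scalable TCR synthesis and screening for antigen reactivity.
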