Features (pLannotate 1.2.2; 23 found; start..end, strand, type, name):
     31..83      -  misc_feature   bom (fragment): basis of mobility region from pBR322
    238..617     +  enhancer       CMV enhancer: human cytomegalovirus immediate early enhancer
    618..817     +  promoter       CMV promoter: human cytomegalovirus (CMV) immediate early promoter
    835..1015    +  LTR            5' LTR (truncated): truncated 5' long terminal repeat (LTR) from HIV-1
   1062..1187    +  misc_feature   HIV-1 Ψ: packaging signal of human immunodeficiency virus type 1
   1171..1509    +  CDS            HIV-1 gag (fragment): gag protein from human immunodeficiency virus 1; gag
   1686..1919    +  misc_feature   RRE: The Rev response element (RRE) of HIV-1 allows for Rev-dependent mRNA export from the nucleus to the cytoplasm.
   2296..2396    +  CDS            Rev (fragment): human immunodeficiency virus 1 (HIV-1) Rev protein; rev; enhances nuclear export of unspliced and incompletely spliced viral mRNAs
   2446..2563    +  misc_feature   cPPT/CTS: central polypurine tract and central termination sequence of HIV-1
   2626..3804    +  promoter       EF-1α promoter: strong constitutive promoter for human elongation factor EF-1α
   3848..3869    +  protein_bind   CAP binding site: CAP binding activates transcription in the presence of cAMP. E. coli catabolite activator protein
   3884..3914    +  promoter       lac promoter: promoter for the E. coli lac operon
   3922..3938    +  protein_bind   lac operator: The lac repressor binds to the lac operator to inhibit transcription in E. coli. This inhibition can be relieved by adding lactose or isopropyl-β-D-thiogalactopyranoside (IPTG). lac repressor encoded by lacI
   3975..4031    -  misc_feature   MCS: pUC18/19 multiple cloning site
   4028..4185    +  CDS            lacZα (fragment): LacZα fragment of β-galactosidase; lacZ fragment
   4191..4285    -  misc_feature   bom (fragment): basis of mobility region from pBR322
   4314..4717    +  misc_feature   WPRE: woodchuck hepatitis virus posttranscriptional regulatory element
   4724..4927    +  CDS            X (fragment): X_WHV1 - Experimental evidence at protein level: Swiss-Prot protein existence level 1. Multifunctional protein that plays a role in silencing host antiviral defenses and promoting viral transcription. Does not seem to be essential for HBV infection. May be directly involved in development of cirrhosis and liver cancer (hepatocellular carcinoma). Most of cytosolic activities involve modulation of cytosolic calcium. The effect on apoptosis is controversial depending on the cell types in which the studies have been conducted. May induce apoptosis by localizing in mitochondria and causing loss of
   4939..5439    +  CDS            nef (fragment): NEF_HV1LA - Experimental evidence at protein level: Swiss-Prot protein existence level 1. Extracellular Nef protein targets CD4(+) T-lymphocytes for apoptosis by interacting with CXCR4 surface receptors. From Human immunodeficiency virus type 1 group M subtype B (isolate Lai) (HIV-1).
   5446..5626    +  LTR            5' LTR (truncated): truncated 5' long terminal repeat (LTR) from HIV-1
   5688..6276    -  rep_origin     ori: high-copy-number ColE1/pMB1/pBR322/pUC origin of replication
   6447..7307    -  CDS            AmpR: β-lactamase; bla; confers resistance to ampicillin, carbenicillin, and related antibiotics
   7308..7412    -  promoter       AmpR promoter: bla
>Addgene plasmid #237610 | pHIV-LacZ-SapI | depositor full sequence | sequence record 466892 | pHIV-LacZ-SapI sequence 7440 bps
GTCGACGGATCGGGAGATCTCCCGATCCCCTATGGTGCACTCTCAGTACAATCTGCTCTGATGCCGCATA
GTTAAGCCAGTATCTGCTCCCTGCTTGTGTGTTGGAGGTCGCTGAGTAGTGCGCGAGCAAAATTTAAGCT
ACAACAAGGCAAGGCTTGACCGACAATTGCATGAAGAATCTGCTTAGGGTTAGGCGTTTTGCGCTGCTTC
GCGATGTACGGGCCAGATATACGCGTTGACATTGATTATTGACTAGTTATTAATAGTAATCAATTACGGG
GTCATTAGTTCATAGCCCATATATGGAGTTCCGCGTTACATAACTTACGGTAAATGGCCCGCCTGGCTGA
CCGCCCAACGACCCCCGCCCATTGACGTCAATAATGACGTATGTTCCCATAGTAACGCCAATAGGGACTT
TCCATTGACGTCAATGGGTGGAGTATTTACGGTAAACTGCCCACTTGGCAGTACATCAAGTGTATCATAT
GCCAAGTACGCCCCCTATTGACGTCAATGACGGTAAATGGCCCGCCTGGCATTATGCCCAGTACATGACC
TTATGGGACTTTCCTACTTGGCAGTACATCTACGTATTAGTCATCGCTATTACCATGGTGATGCGGTTTT
GGCAGTACATCAATGGGCGTGGATAGCGGTTTGACTCACGGGGATTTCCAAGTCTCCACCCCATTGACGT
CAATGGGAGTTTGTTTTGGCACCAAAATCAACGGGACTTTCCAAAATGTCGTAACAACTCCGCCCCATTG
ACGCAAATGGGCGGTAGGCGTGTACGGTGGGAGGTCTATATAAGCAGCGCGTTTTGCCTGTACTGGGTCT
CTCTGGTTAGACCAGATCTGAGCCTGGGAGCTCTCTGGCTAACTAGGGAACCCACTGCTTAAGCCTCAAT
AAAGCTTGCCTTGAGTGCTTCAAGTAGTGTGTGCCCGTCTGTTGTGTGACTCTGGTAACTAGAGATCCCT
CAGACCCTTTTAGTCAGTGTGGAAAATCTCTAGCAGTGGCGCCCGAACAGGGACTTGAAAGCGAAAGGGA
AACCAGAGGAGCTCTCTCGACGCAGGACTCGGCTTGCTGAAGCGCGCACGGCAAGAGGCGAGGGGCGGCG
ACTGGTGAGTACGCCAAAAATTTTGACTAGCGGAGGCTAGAAGGAGAGAGATGGGTGCGAGAGCGTCAGT
ATTAAGCGGGGGAGAATTAGATCGCGATGGGAAAAAATTCGGTTAAGGCCAGGGGGAAAGAAAAAATATA
AATTAAAACATATAGTATGGGCAAGCAGGGAGCTAGAACGATTCGCAGTTAATCCTGGCCTGTTAGAAAC
ATCAGAAGGCTGTAGACAAATACTGGGACAGCTACAACCATCCCTTCAGACAGGATCAGAAGAACTTAGA
TCATTATATAATACAGTAGCAACCCTCTATTGTGTGCATCAAAGGATAGAGATAAAAGACACCAAGGAAG
CTTTAGACAAGATAGAGGAAGAACAAAACAAAAGTAAGACCACCGCACAGCAAGCGGCCGGCCGCGCTGA
TCTTCAGACCTGGAGGAGGAGATATGAGGGACAATTGGAGAAGTGAATTATATAAATATAAAGTAGTAAA
AATTGAACCATTAGGAGTAGCACCCACCAAGGCAAAGAGAAGAGTGGTGCAGAGAGAAAAAAGAGCAGTG
GGAATAGGAGCTTTGTTCCTTGGGTTCTTGGGAGCAGCAGGAAGCACTATGGGCGCAGCGTCAATGACGC
TGACGGTACAGGCCAGACAATTATTGTCTGGTATAGTGCAGCAGCAGAACAATTTGCTGAGGGCTATTGA
GGCGCAACAGCATCTGTTGCAACTCACAGTCTGGGGCATCAAGCAGCTCCAGGCAAGAATCCTGGCTGTG
GAAAGATACCTAAAGGATCAACAGCTCCTGGGGATTTGGGGTTGCTCTGGAAAACTCATTTGCACCACTG
CTGTGCCTTGGAATGCTAGTTGGAGTAATAAATCTCTGGAACAGATTTGGAATCACACGACCTGGATGGA
GTGGGACAGAGAAATTAACAATTACACAAGCTTAATACACTCCTTAATTGAAGAATCGCAAAACCAGCAA
GAAAAGAATGAACAAGAATTATTGGAATTAGATAAATGGGCAAGTTTGTGGAATTGGTTTAACATAACAA
ATTGGCTGTGGTATATAAAATTATTCATAATGATAGTAGGAGGCTTGGTAGGTTTAAGAATAGTTTTTGC
TGTACTTTCTATAGTGAATAGAGTTAGGCAGGGATATTCACCATTATCGTTTCAGACCCACCTCCCAACC
CCGAGGGGACCCGACAGGCCCGAAGGAATAGAAGAAGAAGGTGGAGAGAGAGACAGAGACAGATCCATTC
GATTAGTGAACGGATCGGCACTGCGTGCGCCAATTCTGCAGACAAATGGCAGTATTCATCCACAATTTTA
AAAGAAAAGGGGGGATTGGGGGGTACAGTGCAGGGGAAAGAATAGTAGACATAATAGCAACAGACATACA
AACTAAAGAATTACAAAAACAAATTACAAAAATTCAAAATTTTCGGGTTTATTACAGGGACAGCAGAGAT
CCAGTTTGGTTAGTACCGGGCCCGCTCTAGCGTGAGGCTCCGGTGCCCGTCAGTGGGCAGAGCGCACATC
GCCCACAGTCCCCGAGAAGTTGGGGGGAGGGGTCGGCAATTGAACCGGTGCCTAGAGAAGGTGGCGCGGG
GTAAACTGGGAAAGTGATGTCGTGTACTGGCTCCGCCTTTTTCCCGAGGGTGGGGGAGAACCGTATATAA
GTGCAGTAGTCGCCGTGAACGTTCTTTTTCGCAACGGGTTTGCCGCCAGAACACAGGTAAGTGCCGTGTG
TGGTTCCCGCGGGCCTGGCCTCTTTACGGGTTATGGCCCTTGCGTGCCTTGAATTACTTCCACCTGGCTG
CAGTACGTGATTCTTGATCCCGAGCTTCGGGTTGGAAGTGGGTGGGAGAGTTCGAGGCCTTGCGCTTAAG
GAGCCCCTTCGCCTCGTGCTTGAGTTGAGGCCTGGCCTGGGCGCTGGGGCCGCCGCGTGCGAATCTGGTG
GCACCTTCGCGCCTGTCTCGCTGCTTTCGATAAGTCTCTAGCCATTTAAAATTTTTGATGACCTGCTGCG
ACGCTTTTTTTCTGGCAAGATAGTCTTGTAAATGCGGGCCAAGATCTGCACACTGGTATTTCGGTTTTTG
GGGCCGCGGGCGGCGACGGGGCCCGTGCGTCCCAGCGCACATGTTCGGCGAGGCGGGGCCTGCGAGCGCG
GCCACCGAGAATCGGACGGGGGTAGTCTCAAGCTGGCCGGCCTGCTCTGGTGCCTGGCCTCGCGCCGCCG
TGTATCGCCCCGCCCTGGGCGGCAAGGCTGGCCCGGTCGGCACCAGTTGCGTGAGCGGAAAGATGGCCGC
TTCCCGGCCCTGCTGCAGGGAGCTCAAAATGGAGGACGCGGCGCTCGGGAGAGCGGGCGGGTGAGTCACC
CACACAAAGGAAAAGGGCCTTTCCGTCCTCAGCCGTCGCTTCATGTGACTCCACGGAGTACCGGGCGCCG
TCCAGGCACCTCGATTAGTTCTCGAGCTTTTGGAGTACGTCGTCTTTAGGTTGGGGGGAGGGGTTTTATG
CGATGGAGTTTCCCCACACTGAGTGGGTGGAGACTGAAGTTAGGCCAGCTTGGCACTTGATGTAATTCTC
CTTGGAATTTGCCCTTTTTGAGTTTGGATCTTGGTTCATTCTCAAGCCTCAGACAGTGGTTCAAAGTTTT
TTTCTTCCATTTCAGGTGTCGTGAGCGGCCGCTGAGTTAACTATTCTAGGCAAGAAGAGCCACCAATTAA
TGTGAGTTAGCTCACTCATTAGGCACCCCAGGCTTTACACTTTATGCTTCCGGCTCGTATGTTGTGTGGA
ATTGTGAGCGGATAACAATTTCACACAGGAAACAGCTATGACCATGATTACGCCAAGCTTGCATGCCTGC
AGGTCGACCCTAGAGGATCCCCGGGTACCGAGCTCAAATTCACTGGCCGTCGTTTTACAACGTCGTGACT
GGGAAAACCCTGGCGTTACCCAACTTAATCGCCTTGCAGCACATCCCCCTTTCGCCAGCTGGCGTAATAG
CGAAGAGGCCCGCACCGATCGCCCTTCCCAACAGTTGCGCAGCCTGAATGGCGAATGGCGCCTGATGCGG
TATTTTCTCCTTACGCATCTATGCGGTATTTCACACCGCATATGGTGCACTCTCAGTACAATCTGCTCTG
ATGCCGCATAGTTAACGCTCTTCTATCAATTCTGTACAAGTGAAATCAACCTCTGGATTACAAAATTTGT
GAAAGATTGACTGATATTCTTAACTATGTTGCTCCTTTTACGCTGTGTGGATATGCTGCTTTAATGCCTC
TGTATCATGCTATTGCTTCCCGTACGGCTTTCGTTTTCTCCTCCTTGTATAAATCCTGGTTGCTGTCTCT
TTATGAGGAGTTGTGGCCCGTTGTCCGTCAACGTGGCGTGGTGTGCTCTGTGTTTGCTGACGCAACCCCC
ACTGGCTGGGGCATTGCCACCACCTGTCAACTCCTTTCTGGGACTTTCGCTTTCCCCCTCCCGATCGCCA
CGGCAGAACTCATCGCCGCCTGCCTTGCCCGCTGCTGGACAGGGGCTAGGTTGCTGGGCACTGATAATTC
CGTGGTGTTGTCGGGGAAGCTGACGTCCTTTCCATGGCTGCTCGCCTGTGTTGCCAACTGGATCCTGCGC
GGGACGTCCTTCTGCTACGTCCCTTCGGCTCTCAATCCAGCGGACCTCCCTTCCCGAGGCCTTCTGCCGG
TTCTGCGGCCTCTCCCGCGTCTTCGCTTTCGGCCTCCGACGAGTCGGATCTCCCTTTGGGCCGCCTCCCC
GCAAGTAAAGCGGCCGCATCGATACCGTCGACCTCGATCGAGACCTAGAAAAACATGGAGCAATCACAAG
TAGCAATACAGCAGCTACCAATGCTGATTGTGCCTGGCTAGAAGCACAAGAGGAGGAGGAGGTGGGTTTT
CCAGTCACACCTCAGGTACCTTTAAGACCAATGACTTACAAGGCAGCTGTAGATCTTAGCCACTTTTTAA
AAGAAAAGGGGGGACTGGAAGGGCTAATTCACTCCCAACGAAGACAAGATATCCTTGATCTGTGGATCTA
CCACACACAAGGCTACTTCCCTGATTGGCAGAACTACACACCAGGGCCAGGGATCAGATATCCACTGACC
TTTGGATGGTGCTACAAGCTAGTACCAGTTGAGCAAGAGAAGGTAGAAGAAGCCAATGAAGGAGAGAACA
CCCGCTTGTTACACCCTGTGAGCCTGCATGGGATGGATGACCCGGAGAGAGAAGTATTAGAGTGGAGGTT
TGACAGCCGCCTAGCATTTCATCACATGGCCCGAGAGCTGCATCCGGACTGTACTGGGTCTCTCTGGTTA
GACCAGATCTGAGCCTGGGAGCTCTCTGGCTAACTAGGGAACCCACTGCTTAAGCCTCAATAAAGCTTGC
CTTGAGTGCTTCAAGTAGTGTGTGCCCGTCTGTTGTGTGACTCTGGTAACTAGAGATCCCTCAGACCCTT
TTAGTCAGTGTGGAAAATCTCTAGCAGCATGTGAGCAAAAGGCCAGCAAAAGGCCAGGAACCGTAAAAAG
GCCGCGTTGCTGGCGTTTTTCCATAGGCTCCGCCCCCCTGACGAGCATCACAAAAATCGACGCTCAAGTC
AGAGGTGGCGAAACCCGACAGGACTATAAAGATACCAGGCGTTTCCCCCTGGAAGCTCCCTCGTGCGCTC
TCCTGTTCCGACCCTGCCGCTTACCGGATACCTGTCCGCCTTTCTCCCTTCGGGAAGCGTGGCGCTTTCT
CATAGCTCACGCTGTAGGTATCTCAGTTCGGTGTAGGTCGTTCGCTCCAAGCTGGGCTGTGTGCACGAAC
CCCCCGTTCAGCCCGACCGCTGCGCCTTATCCGGTAACTATCGTCTTGAGTCCAACCCGGTAAGACACGA
CTTATCGCCACTGGCAGCAGCCACTGGTAACAGGATTAGCAGAGCGAGGTATGTAGGCGGTGCTACAGAG
TTCTTGAAGTGGTGGCCTAACTACGGCTACACTAGAAGAACAGTATTTGGTATCTGCGCTCTGCTGAAGC
CAGTTACCTTCGGAAAAAGAGTTGGTAGCTCTTGATCCGGCAAACAAACCACCGCTGGTAGCGGTGGTTT
TTTTGTTTGCAAGCAGCAGATTACGCGCAGAAAAAAAGGATCTCAAGAAGATCCTTTGATCTTTTCTACG
TGGTCTGACGCTCAGTGGAACGAAAACTCACGTTAAGGGATTTTGGTCATGAGATTATCAAAAAGGATCT
TCACCTAGATCCTTTTAAATTAAAAATGAAGTTTTAAATCAATCTAAAGTATATATGAGTAAACTTGGTC
TGACAGTTACCAATGCTTAATCAGTGAGGCACCTATCTCAGCGATCTGTCTATTTCGTTCATCCATAGTT
GCCTGACTCCCCGTCGTGTAGATAACTACGATACGGGAGGGCTTACCATCTGGCCCCAGTGCTGCAATGA
TACCGCGAGACCCACGCTCACCGGCTCCAGATTTATCAGCAATAAACCAGCCAGCCGGAAGGGCCGAGCG
CAGAAGTGGTCCTGCAACTTTATCCGCCTCCATCCAGTCTATTAATTGTTGCCGGGAAGCTAGAGTAAGT
AGTTCGCCAGTTAATAGTTTGCGCAACGTTGTTGCCATTGCTACAGGCATCGTGGTGTCACGCTCGTCGT
TTGGTATGGCTTCATTCAGCTCCGGTTCCCAACGATCAAGGCGAGTTACATGATCCCCCATGTTGTGCAA
AAAAGCGGTTAGCTCCTTCGGTCCTCCGATCGTTGTCAGAAGTAAGTTGGCCGCAGTGTTATCACTCATG
GTTATGGCAGCACTGCATAATTCTCTTACTGTCATGCCATCCGTAAGATGCTTTTCTGTGACTGGTGAGT
ACTCAACCAAGTCATTCTGAGAATAGTGTATGCGGCGACCGAGTTGCTCTTGCCCGGCGTCAATACGGGA
TAATACCGCGCCACATAGCAGAACTTTAAAAGTGCTCATCATTGGAAAACGTTCTTCGGGGCGAAAACTC
TCAAGGATCTTACCGCTGTTGAGATCCAGTTCGATGTAACCCACTCGTGCACCCAACTGATCTTCAGCAT
CTTTTACTTTCACCAGCGTTTCTGGGTGAGCAAAAACAGGAAGGCAAAATGCCGCAAAAAAGGGAATAAG
GGCGACACGGAAATGTTGAATACTCATACTCTTCCTTTTTCAATATTATTGAAGCATTTATCAGGGTTAT
TGTCTCATGAGCGGATACATATTTGAATGTATTTAGAAAAATAAACAAATAGGGGTTCCGCGCACATTTC
CCCGAAAAGTGCCACCTGAC
