Features (pLannotate 1.2.2; 23 found; start..end, strand, type, name):
     31..83      -  misc_feature   bom (fragment): basis of mobility region from pBR322
    238..617     +  enhancer       CMV enhancer: human cytomegalovirus immediate early enhancer
    618..817     +  promoter       CMV promoter: human cytomegalovirus (CMV) immediate early promoter
    835..1015    +  LTR            5' LTR (truncated): truncated 5' long terminal repeat (LTR) from HIV-1
   1062..1187    +  misc_feature   HIV-1 Ψ: packaging signal of human immunodeficiency virus type 1
   1171..1509    +  CDS            HIV-1 gag (fragment): gag protein from human immunodeficiency virus 1; gag
   1684..1917    +  misc_feature   RRE: The Rev response element (RRE) of HIV-1 allows for Rev-dependent mRNA export from the nucleus to the cytoplasm.
   2294..2394    +  CDS            Rev (fragment): human immunodeficiency virus 1 (HIV-1) Rev protein; rev; enhances nuclear export of unspliced and incompletely spliced viral mRNAs
   2444..2561    +  misc_feature   cPPT/CTS: central polypurine tract and central termination sequence of HIV-1
   2624..3802    +  promoter       EF-1α promoter: strong constitutive promoter for human elongation factor EF-1α
   3846..3867    +  protein_bind   CAP binding site: CAP binding activates transcription in the presence of cAMP. E. coli catabolite activator protein
   3882..3912    +  promoter       lac promoter: promoter for the E. coli lac operon
   3920..3936    +  protein_bind   lac operator: The lac repressor binds to the lac operator to inhibit transcription in E. coli. This inhibition can be relieved by adding lactose or isopropyl-β-D-thiogalactopyranoside (IPTG). lac repressor encoded by lacI
   3973..4029    -  misc_feature   MCS: pUC18/19 multiple cloning site
   4026..4183    +  CDS            lacZα (fragment): LacZα fragment of β-galactosidase; lacZ fragment
   4189..4283    -  misc_feature   bom (fragment): basis of mobility region from pBR322
   4312..4715    +  misc_feature   WPRE: woodchuck hepatitis virus posttranscriptional regulatory element
   4722..4925    +  CDS            X (fragment): X_WHV1 - Experimental evidence at protein level: Swiss-Prot protein existence level 1. Multifunctional protein that plays a role in silencing host antiviral defenses and promoting viral transcription. Does not seem to be essential for HBV infection. May be directly involved in development of cirrhosis and liver cancer (hepatocellular carcinoma). Most of cytosolic activities involve modulation of cytosolic calcium. The effect on apoptosis is controversial depending on the cell types in which the studies have been conducted. May induce apoptosis by localizing in mitochondria and causing loss of
   4937..5437    +  CDS            nef (fragment): NEF_HV1LA - Experimental evidence at protein level: Swiss-Prot protein existence level 1. Extracellular Nef protein targets CD4(+) T-lymphocytes for apoptosis by interacting with CXCR4 surface receptors. From Human immunodeficiency virus type 1 group M subtype B (isolate Lai) (HIV-1).
   5444..5624    +  LTR            5' LTR (truncated): truncated 5' long terminal repeat (LTR) from HIV-1
   5686..6274    -  rep_origin     ori: high-copy-number ColE1/pMB1/pBR322/pUC origin of replication
   6445..7305    -  CDS            AmpR: β-lactamase; bla; confers resistance to ampicillin, carbenicillin, and related antibiotics
   7306..7410    -  promoter       AmpR promoter: bla
>Addgene plasmid #237610 | pHIV-LacZ-SapI | addgene full sequence | sequence record 482724 | Addgene NGS Result
GTCGACGGATCGGGAGATCTCCCGATCCCCTATGGTGCACTCTCAGTACAATCTGCTCTGATGCCGCATA
GTTAAGCCAGTATCTGCTCCCTGCTTGTGTGTTGGAGGTCGCTGAGTAGTGCGCGAGCAAAATTTAAGCT
ACAACAAGGCAAGGCTTGACCGACAATTGCATGAAGAATCTGCTTAGGGTTAGGCGTTTTGCGCTGCTTC
GCGATGTACGGGCCAGATATACGCGTTGACATTGATTATTGACTAGTTATTAATAGTAATCAATTACGGG
GTCATTAGTTCATAGCCCATATATGGAGTTCCGCGTTACATAACTTACGGTAAATGGCCCGCCTGGCTGA
CCGCCCAACGACCCCCGCCCATTGACGTCAATAATGACGTATGTTCCCATAGTAACGCCAATAGGGACTT
TCCATTGACGTCAATGGGTGGAGTATTTACGGTAAACTGCCCACTTGGCAGTACATCAAGTGTATCATAT
GCCAAGTACGCCCCCTATTGACGTCAATGACGGTAAATGGCCCGCCTGGCATTATGCCCAGTACATGACC
TTATGGGACTTTCCTACTTGGCAGTACATCTACGTATTAGTCATCGCTATTACCATGGTGATGCGGTTTT
GGCAGTACATCAATGGGCGTGGATAGCGGTTTGACTCACGGGGATTTCCAAGTCTCCACCCCATTGACGT
CAATGGGAGTTTGTTTTGGCACCAAAATCAACGGGACTTTCCAAAATGTCGTAACAACTCCGCCCCATTG
ACGCAAATGGGCGGTAGGCGTGTACGGTGGGAGGTCTATATAAGCAGCGCGTTTTGCCTGTACTGGGTCT
CTCTGGTTAGACCAGATCTGAGCCTGGGAGCTCTCTGGCTAACTAGGGAACCCACTGCTTAAGCCTCAAT
AAAGCTTGCCTTGAGTGCTTCAAGTAGTGTGTGCCCGTCTGTTGTGTGACTCTGGTAACTAGAGATCCCT
CAGACCCTTTTAGTCAGTGTGGAAAATCTCTAGCAGTGGCGCCCGAACAGGGACTTGAAAGCGAAAGGGA
AACCAGAGGAGCTCTCTCGACGCAGGACTCGGCTTGCTGAAGCGCGCACGGCAAGAGGCGAGGGGCGGCG
ACTGGTGAGTACGCCAAAAATTTTGACTAGCGGAGGCTAGAAGGAGAGAGATGGGTGCGAGAGCGTCAGT
ATTAAGCGGGGGAGAATTAGATCGCGATGGGAAAAAATTCGGTTAAGGCCAGGGGGAAAGAAAAAATATA
AATTAAAACATATAGTATGGGCAAGCAGGGAGCTAGAACGATTCGCAGTTAATCCTGGCCTGTTAGAAAC
ATCAGAAGGCTGTAGACAAATACTGGGACAGCTACAACCATCCCTTCAGACAGGATCAGAAGAACTTAGA
TCATTATATAATACAGTAGCAACCCTCTATTGTGTGCATCAAAGGATAGAGATAAAAGACACCAAGGAAG
CTTTAGACAAGATAGAGGAAGAACAAAACAAAAGTAAGACCACCGCACAGCAAGCGGCCGGCCGCTGATC
TTCAGACCTGGAGGAGGAGATATGAGGGACAATTGGAGAAGTGAATTATATAAATATAAAGTAGTAAAAA
TTGAACCATTAGGAGTAGCACCCACCAAGGCAAAGAGAAGAGTGGTGCAGAGAGAAAAAAGAGCAGTGGG
AATAGGAGCTTTGTTCCTTGGGTTCTTGGGAGCAGCAGGAAGCACTATGGGCGCAGCGTCAATGACGCTG
ACGGTACAGGCCAGACAATTATTGTCTGGTATAGTGCAGCAGCAGAACAATTTGCTGAGGGCTATTGAGG
CGCAACAGCATCTGTTGCAACTCACAGTCTGGGGCATCAAGCAGCTCCAGGCAAGAATCCTGGCTGTGGA
AAGATACCTAAAGGATCAACAGCTCCTGGGGATTTGGGGTTGCTCTGGAAAACTCATTTGCACCACTGCT
GTGCCTTGGAATGCTAGTTGGAGTAATAAATCTCTGGAACAGATTTGGAATCACACGACCTGGATGGAGT
GGGACAGAGAAATTAACAATTACACAAGCTTAATACACTCCTTAATTGAAGAATCGCAAAACCAGCAAGA
AAAGAATGAACAAGAATTATTGGAATTAGATAAATGGGCAAGTTTGTGGAATTGGTTTAACATAACAAAT
TGGCTGTGGTATATAAAATTATTCATAATGATAGTAGGAGGCTTGGTAGGTTTAAGAATAGTTTTTGCTG
TACTTTCTATAGTGAATAGAGTTAGGCAGGGATATTCACCATTATCGTTTCAGACCCACCTCCCAACCCC
GAGGGGACCCGACAGGCCCGAAGGAATAGAAGAAGAAGGTGGAGAGAGAGACAGAGACAGATCCATTCGA
TTAGTGAACGGATCGGCACTGCGTGCGCCAATTCTGCAGACAAATGGCAGTATTCATCCACAATTTTAAA
AGAAAAGGGGGGATTGGGGGGTACAGTGCAGGGGAAAGAATAGTAGACATAATAGCAACAGACATACAAA
CTAAAGAATTACAAAAACAAATTACAAAAATTCAAAATTTTCGGGTTTATTACAGGGACAGCAGAGATCC
AGTTTGGTTAGTACCGGGCCCGCTCTAGCGTGAGGCTCCGGTGCCCGTCAGTGGGCAGAGCGCACATCGC
CCACAGTCCCCGAGAAGTTGGGGGGAGGGGTCGGCAATTGAACCGGTGCCTAGAGAAGGTGGCGCGGGGT
AAACTGGGAAAGTGATGTCGTGTACTGGCTCCGCCTTTTTCCCGAGGGTGGGGGAGAACCGTATATAAGT
GCAGTAGTCGCCGTGAACGTTCTTTTTCGCAACGGGTTTGCCGCCAGAACACAGGTAAGTGCCGTGTGTG
GTTCCCGCGGGCCTGGCCTCTTTACGGGTTATGGCCCTTGCGTGCCTTGAATTACTTCCACCTGGCTGCA
GTACGTGATTCTTGATCCCGAGCTTCGGGTTGGAAGTGGGTGGGAGAGTTCGAGGCCTTGCGCTTAAGGA
GCCCCTTCGCCTCGTGCTTGAGTTGAGGCCTGGCCTGGGCGCTGGGGCCGCCGCGTGCGAATCTGGTGGC
ACCTTCGCGCCTGTCTCGCTGCTTTCGATAAGTCTCTAGCCATTTAAAATTTTTGATGACCTGCTGCGAC
GCTTTTTTTCTGGCAAGATAGTCTTGTAAATGCGGGCCAAGATCTGCACACTGGTATTTCGGTTTTTGGG
GCCGCGGGCGGCGACGGGGCCCGTGCGTCCCAGCGCACATGTTCGGCGAGGCGGGGCCTGCGAGCGCGGC
CACCGAGAATCGGACGGGGGTAGTCTCAAGCTGGCCGGCCTGCTCTGGTGCCTGGCCTCGCGCCGCCGTG
TATCGCCCCGCCCTGGGCGGCAAGGCTGGCCCGGTCGGCACCAGTTGCGTGAGCGGAAAGATGGCCGCTT
CCCGGCCCTGCTGCAGGGAGCTCAAAATGGAGGACGCGGCGCTCGGGAGAGCGGGCGGGTGAGTCACCCA
CACAAAGGAAAAGGGCCTTTCCGTCCTCAGCCGTCGCTTCATGTGACTCCACGGAGTACCGGGCGCCGTC
CAGGCACCTCGATTAGTTCTCGAGCTTTTGGAGTACGTCGTCTTTAGGTTGGGGGGAGGGGTTTTATGCG
ATGGAGTTTCCCCACACTGAGTGGGTGGAGACTGAAGTTAGGCCAGCTTGGCACTTGATGTAATTCTCCT
TGGAATTTGCCCTTTTTGAGTTTGGATCTTGGTTCATTCTCAAGCCTCAGACAGTGGTTCAAAGTTTTTT
TCTTCCATTTCAGGTGTCGTGAGCGGCCGCTGAGTTAACTATTCTAGGCAAGAAGAGCCACCAATTAATG
TGAGTTAGCTCACTCATTAGGCACCCCAGGCTTTACACTTTATGCTTCCGGCTCGTATGTTGTGTGGAAT
TGTGAGCGGATAACAATTTCACACAGGAAACAGCTATGACCATGATTACGCCAAGCTTGCATGCCTGCAG
GTCGACCCTAGAGGATCCCCGGGTACCGAGCTCAAATTCACTGGCCGTCGTTTTACAACGTCGTGACTGG
GAAAACCCTGGCGTTACCCAACTTAATCGCCTTGCAGCACATCCCCCTTTCGCCAGCTGGCGTAATAGCG
AAGAGGCCCGCACCGATCGCCCTTCCCAACAGTTGCGCAGCCTGAATGGCGAATGGCGCCTGATGCGGTA
TTTTCTCCTTACGCATCTATGCGGTATTTCACACCGCATATGGTGCACTCTCAGTACAATCTGCTCTGAT
GCCGCATAGTTAACGCTCTTCTATCAATTCTGTACAAGTGAAATCAACCTCTGGATTACAAAATTTGTGA
AAGATTGACTGATATTCTTAACTATGTTGCTCCTTTTACGCTGTGTGGATATGCTGCTTTAATGCCTCTG
TATCATGCTATTGCTTCCCGTACGGCTTTCGTTTTCTCCTCCTTGTATAAATCCTGGTTGCTGTCTCTTT
ATGAGGAGTTGTGGCCCGTTGTCCGTCAACGTGGCGTGGTGTGCTCTGTGTTTGCTGACGCAACCCCCAC
TGGCTGGGGCATTGCCACCACCTGTCAACTCCTTTCTGGGACTTTCGCTTTCCCCCTCCCGATCGCCACG
GCAGAACTCATCGCCGCCTGCCTTGCCCGCTGCTGGACAGGGGCTAGGTTGCTGGGCACTGATAATTCCG
TGGTGTTGTCGGGGAAGCTGACGTCCTTTCCATGGCTGCTCGCCTGTGTTGCCAACTGGATCCTGCGCGG
GACGTCCTTCTGCTACGTCCCTTCGGCTCTCAATCCAGCGGACCTCCCTTCCCGAGGCCTTCTGCCGGTT
CTGCGGCCTCTCCCGCGTCTTCGCTTTCGGCCTCCGACGAGTCGGATCTCCCTTTGGGCCGCCTCCCCGC
AAGTAAAGCGGCCGCATCGATACCGTCGACCTCGATCGAGACCTAGAAAAACATGGAGCAATCACAAGTA
GCAATACAGCAGCTACCAATGCTGATTGTGCCTGGCTAGAAGCACAAGAGGAGGAGGAGGTGGGTTTTCC
AGTCACACCTCAGGTACCTTTAAGACCAATGACTTACAAGGCAGCTGTAGATCTTAGCCACTTTTTAAAA
GAAAAGGGGGGACTGGAAGGGCTAATTCACTCCCAACGAAGACAAGATATCCTTGATCTGTGGATCTACC
ACACACAAGGCTACTTCCCTGATTGGCAGAACTACACACCAGGGCCAGGGATCAGATATCCACTGACCTT
TGGATGGTGCTACAAGCTAGTACCAGTTGAGCAAGAGAAGGTAGAAGAAGCCAATGAAGGAGAGAACACC
CGCTTGTTACACCCTGTGAGCCTGCATGGGATGGATGACCCGGAGAGAGAAGTATTAGAGTGGAGGTTTG
ACAGCCGCCTAGCATTTCATCACATGGCCCGAGAGCTGCATCCGGACTGTACTGGGTCTCTCTGGTTAGA
CCAGATCTGAGCCTGGGAGCTCTCTGGCTAACTAGGGAACCCACTGCTTAAGCCTCAATAAAGCTTGCCT
TGAGTGCTTCAAGTAGTGTGTGCCCGTCTGTTGTGTGACTCTGGTAACTAGAGATCCCTCAGACCCTTTT
AGTCAGTGTGGAAAATCTCTAGCAGCATGTGAGCAAAAGGCCAGCAAAAGGCCAGGAACCGTAAAAAGGC
CGCGTTGCTGGCGTTTTTCCATAGGCTCCGCCCCCCTGACGAGCATCACAAAAATCGACGCTCAAGTCAG
AGGTGGCGAAACCCGACAGGACTATAAAGATACCAGGCGTTTCCCCCTGGAAGCTCCCTCGTGCGCTCTC
CTGTTCCGACCCTGCCGCTTACCGGATACCTGTCCGCCTTTCTCCCTTCGGGAAGCGTGGCGCTTTCTCA
TAGCTCACGCTGTAGGTATCTCAGTTCGGTGTAGGTCGTTCGCTCCAAGCTGGGCTGTGTGCACGAACCC
CCCGTTCAGCCCGACCGCTGCGCCTTATCCGGTAACTATCGTCTTGAGTCCAACCCGGTAAGACACGACT
TATCGCCACTGGCAGCAGCCACTGGTAACAGGATTAGCAGAGCGAGGTATGTAGGCGGTGCTACAGAGTT
CTTGAAGTGGTGGCCTAACTACGGCTACACTAGAAGAACAGTATTTGGTATCTGCGCTCTGCTGAAGCCA
GTTACCTTCGGAAAAAGAGTTGGTAGCTCTTGATCCGGCAAACAAACCACCGCTGGTAGCGGTGGTTTTT
TTGTTTGCAAGCAGCAGATTACGCGCAGAAAAAAAGGATCTCAAGAAGATCCTTTGATCTTTTCTACGTG
GTCTGACGCTCAGTGGAACGAAAACTCACGTTAAGGGATTTTGGTCATGAGATTATCAAAAAGGATCTTC
ACCTAGATCCTTTTAAATTAAAAATGAAGTTTTAAATCAATCTAAAGTATATATGAGTAAACTTGGTCTG
ACAGTTACCAATGCTTAATCAGTGAGGCACCTATCTCAGCGATCTGTCTATTTCGTTCATCCATAGTTGC
CTGACTCCCCGTCGTGTAGATAACTACGATACGGGAGGGCTTACCATCTGGCCCCAGTGCTGCAATGATA
CCGCGAGACCCACGCTCACCGGCTCCAGATTTATCAGCAATAAACCAGCCAGCCGGAAGGGCCGAGCGCA
GAAGTGGTCCTGCAACTTTATCCGCCTCCATCCAGTCTATTAATTGTTGCCGGGAAGCTAGAGTAAGTAG
TTCGCCAGTTAATAGTTTGCGCAACGTTGTTGCCATTGCTACAGGCATCGTGGTGTCACGCTCGTCGTTT
GGTATGGCTTCATTCAGCTCCGGTTCCCAACGATCAAGGCGAGTTACATGATCCCCCATGTTGTGCAAAA
AAGCGGTTAGCTCCTTCGGTCCTCCGATCGTTGTCAGAAGTAAGTTGGCCGCAGTGTTATCACTCATGGT
TATGGCAGCACTGCATAATTCTCTTACTGTCATGCCATCCGTAAGATGCTTTTCTGTGACTGGTGAGTAC
TCAACCAAGTCATTCTGAGAATAGTGTATGCGGCGACCGAGTTGCTCTTGCCCGGCGTCAATACGGGATA
ATACCGCGCCACATAGCAGAACTTTAAAAGTGCTCATCATTGGAAAACGTTCTTCGGGGCGAAAACTCTC
AAGGATCTTACCGCTGTTGAGATCCAGTTCGATGTAACCCACTCGTGCACCCAACTGATCTTCAGCATCT
TTTACTTTCACCAGCGTTTCTGGGTGAGCAAAAACAGGAAGGCAAAATGCCGCAAAAAAGGGAATAAGGG
CGACACGGAAATGTTGAATACTCATACTCTTCCTTTTTCAATATTATTGAAGCATTTATCAGGGTTATTG
TCTCATGAGCGGATACATATTTGAATGTATTTAGAAAAATAAACAAATAGGGGTTCCGCGCACATTTCCC
CGAAAAGTGCCACCTGAC
